Addgene plasmid #137074: pL0M-S-mTurquoise2-EC18152
Purpose: Golden Gate Level 0 S module for N-terminal fluorescent protein tagging
Depositing lab: Julian Hibberd. Depositing organization: University of Cambridge. Publication: Fluorescent reporters for functional analysis in rice leaves. Luginbuehl LH, El-Sharnouby S, Wang N, Hibberd JM. Plant Direct. 2020 Feb 11;4(2):e00188. doi: 10.1002/pld3.188. eCollection 2020 Feb. PubMed 32072132.
Backbone
  Vector backbone: pMS GeneArt® cloning vector
  Backbone manufacturer: Thermo Fisher Scientific
  Total vector size (bp): 3277
  Vector type: Bacterial Expression, Synthetic Biology
Growth in bacteria
  Bacterial resistance: Spectinomycin, 50 μg/mL
  Growth temperature: 37°C
  Growth strain: DH5alpha
  Copy number: Unknown
Gene/Insert
  Gene/Insert name: mTurquoise2 DNA synthesis product with 5' and 3' extensions for Golden Gate cloning
  Insert size (bp): 754
  Cloning method: Restriction Enzyme; 5′ cloning site SacI (not destroyed); 3′ cloning site KpnI (not destroyed)
  Sequencing primers: 5′ M13/pUC Forward CCCAGTCACGACGTTGTAAAACG
Terms and licenses: Academic/Nonprofit Terms; Industry Terms: Not Available to Industry
Depositor comments: If you have any queries or discover any errors, please contact Sherif El-Sharnouby at or . Please visit https://www.biorxiv.org/content/10.1101/649160v1.full for bioRxiv preprint.
How to cite: pL0M-S-mTurquoise2-EC18152 was a gift from Julian Hibberd (Addgene plasmid # 137074 ; http://n2t.net/addgene:137074 ; RRID:Addgene_137074)
