[The description below was written by a language model from this plasmid's Addgene catalogue record and pLannotate feature annotations shown in this document.]
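Description:
pL0M-S-mTurquoise2-EC18152 is a Golden Gate Level 0 parts plasmid of about 3.3 kb, built on the commercial pMS GeneArt cloning vector and catalogued as a bacterial/synthetic biology construct. It is maintained in E. coli through a high-copy ColE1/pUC-type origin and selected with spectinomycin, conferred by an aadA streptomycin/spectinomycin adenylyltransferase gene that lies downstream of a bla (AmpR) promoter. The annotation also picks up several short fragments (aacC1, RSF origin, lacI, lacZα and M13 origin); these appear to be backbone remnants rather than functional elements.

The payload is a synthesised insert of roughly 750 bp carrying the coding sequence of mTurquoise2, a monomeric, rapidly maturing cyan fluorescent protein derived from Aequorea victoria, flanked by 5' and 3' extensions designed for Golden Gate assembly. It sits between retained SacI and KpnI sites, on the reverse strand of the sequence record. A T7 promoter from the backbone lies adjacent to the insert in the same orientation, but no plant promoter or terminator is annotated, which fits a storage module rather than an expression cassette. The record does not state the Type IIS enzyme or the overhangs used.

As an "S" position module, the part is meant to be released and combined with promoter, coding sequence and terminator modules into higher-level transcription units, placing mTurquoise2 at the N-terminus of a protein of interest. The associated work concerns fluorescent reporters for functional analysis in rice leaves, so its expected use is building cyan-tagged fusions for imaging in plants.
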