Features (pLannotate 1.2.2; 10 found; start..end, strand, type, name):
     81..185     +  promoter       AmpR promoter: bla
    342..398     +  CDS            aacC1 (fragment): AACC1_PSEAI - Experimental evidence at protein level: Swiss-Prot protein existence level 1. Responsible for gentamicin resistance and has a limited substrate range. From Pseudomonas aeruginosa.
    405..1193    +  CDS            aadA: S3AD_ECOLX - Experimental evidence at protein level: Swiss-Prot protein existence level 1. Mediates bacterial resistance to the antibiotics streptomycin and spectinomycin. From Escherichia coli.
   1370..1958    +  rep_origin     ori: high-copy-number ColE1/pMB1/pBR322/pUC origin of replication
   2036..2076    +  rep_origin     RSF ori (fragment): Plasmids containing the RSF 1030 origin of replication can be propagated in E. coli cells that contain additional plasmids with compatible origins.
   2113..2160    +  CDS            lacI (fragment): lac repressor; lacI; The lac repressor binds to the lac operator to inhibit transcription in E. coli. This inhibition can be relieved by adding lactose or isopropyl-β-D-thiogalactopyranoside (IPTG).
   2219..2935    -  CDS            mTurquoise2: mTurquoise2 is a basic (constitutively fluorescent) cyan fluorescent protein published in 2012, derived from Aequorea victoria. It is reported to be a rapidly-maturing monomer with very low acid sensitivity.
   2997..3015    -  promoter       T7 promoter: promoter for bacteriophage T7 RNA polymerase
   3024..3180    +  CDS            lacZα (fragment): LacZα fragment of β-galactosidase; lacZ fragment
   3201..55      +  rep_origin     M13 ori (fragment) (across the origin): M13 bacteriophage origin of replication; arrow indicates direction of (+) strand synthesis
>Addgene plasmid #137074 | pL0M-S-mTurquoise2-EC18152 | addgene full sequence | sequence record 271559 | Addgene NGS Result
CTGATTTAACAAAAATTTAACGCGAATTTTAACAAAATATTAACGCTTACAATTTAGGTGGCACTTTTCG
GGGAAATGTGCGCGGAACCCCTATTTGTTTATTTTTCTAAATACATTCAAATATGTATCCGCTCATGAGA
CAATAACCCTGATAAATGCTTCAATAATATTGAAAAAGGAAGAGTATGCGTAGCCGTAATTGGAGCCGTA
CCCTGACCGAACGTAGCGGCGGTAATGGTGCGGTGGCGGTGTTTATGGCGTGCTATGATTGCTTTTTTGG
CGTGCAGAGCATGCCGCGTGCGAGCAAACAGCAGGCGCGTTATGCGGTGGGCCGTTGCCTGATGCTGTGG
AGCAGCAACGATGTGACCCAGCAGGGCAGCCGTCCGAAAACCAAACTGAACATTATGCGTGAAGCGGTGA
TTGCGGAAGTGAGCACCCAGCTGTCTGAAGTGGTGGGCGTGATTGAACGTCATCTGGAACCGACCCTGCT
GGCCGTGCATCTGTATGGCAGCGCGGTGGATGGCGGCCTGAAACCGCATAGCGATATTGATCTGCTGGTG
ACCGTGACCGTGCGTCTGGATGAAACCACCCGTCGTGCGCTGATTAACGATCTGCTGGAAACCAGCGCGA
GCCCGGGTGAAAGCGAAATTCTGCGTGCGGTGGAAGTGACCATCGTGGTGCATGATGACATTATTCCGTG
GCGTTATCCGGCGAAACGTGAGCTGCAGTTTGGCGAATGGCAGCGTAACGATATTCTGGCCGGCATTTTT
GAACCGGCGACCATTGATATCGATCTGGCCATTCTGCTGACCAAAGCGCGTGAACATAGCGTGGCGCTGG
TTGGTCCGGCAGCGGAAGAACTGTTTGATCCGGTGCCGGAACAGGACCTGTTTGAAGCGCTGAACGAAAC
CCTGACCCTGTGGAACAGCCCGCCGGATTGGGCGGGTGATGAACGCAACGTGGTGCTGACCCTGAGCCGT
ATTTGGTATAGCGCGGTGACCGGCAAAATTGCGCCGAAAGATGTGGCGGCGGATTGGGCCATGGAACGTC
TGCCGGCGCAGTATCAGCCGGTGATTCTGGAAGCGCGTCAGGCGTATCTGGGCCAGGAAGAAGATCGTCT
GGCCAGCCGTGCGGATCAGCTGGAAGAATTTGTGCATTACGTGAAAGGCGAAATTACCAAAGTGGTGGGT
AAATAATAACTGTCAGACCAAGTTTACTCATATATACTTTAGATTGATTTAAAACTTCATTTTTAATTTA
AAAGGATCTAGGTGAAGATCCTTTTTGATAATCTCATGACCAAAATCCCTTAACGTGAGTTTTCGTTCCA
CTGAGCGTCAGACCCCGTAGAAAAGATCAAAGGATCTTCTTGAGATCCTTTTTTTCTGCGCGTAATCTGC
TGCTTGCAAACAAAAAAACCACCGCTACCAGCGGTGGTTTGTTTGCCGGATCAAGAGCTACCAACTCTTT
TTCCGAAGGTAACTGGCTTCAGCAGAGCGCAGATACCAAATACTGTTCTTCTAGTGTAGCCGTAGTTAGG
CCACCACTTCAAGAACTCTGTAGCACCGCCTACATACCTCGCTCTGCTAATCCTGTTACCAGTGGCTGCT
GCCAGTGGCGATAAGTCGTGTCTTACCGGGTTGGACTCAAGACGATAGTTACCGGATAAGGCGCAGCGGT
CGGGCTGAACGGGGGGTTCGTGCACACAGCCCAGCTTGGAGCGAACGACCTACACCGAACTGAGATACCT
ACAGCGTGAGCTATGAGAAAGCGCCACGCTTCCCGAAGGGAGAAAGGCGGACAGGTATCCGGTAAGCGGC
AGGGTCGGAACAGGAGAGCGCACGAGGGAGCTTCCAGGGGGAAACGCCTGGTATCTTTATAGTCCTGTCG
GGTTTCGCCACCTCTGACTTGAGCGTCGATTTTTGTGATGCTCGTCAGGGGGGCGGAGCCTATGGAAAAA
CGCCAGCAACGCGGCCTTTTTACGGTTCCTGGCCTTTTGCTGGCCTTTTGCTCATTAGGCACCCCAGGCT
TTACCCGAACGACCGAGCGCAGCGAGTCAGTGAGCGAGGAAGCGGAGAGCGCCCAATACGCAAGGAAACA
GCTATGACCATGTTAATGCAGCTGGCACGACAGGTTTCCCGACTGGAAAGCGGGCAGTGAAGTGAAGGCC
CATGAGGCCAGTTAATTAAGAGGTACCCACTTCGTGGTCTCAACCTCCTTTATACAGCTCGTCCATACCC
AAAGTTATCCCTGCCGCGGTCACAAACTCCAGCAGAACCATGTGATCTCTTTTTTCATTCGGATCCTTAC
TAAGCTTCGATTGAGTTGACAAGTAATGGTTATCCGGCAACAAGACAGGTCCGTCGCCGATAGGTGTGTT
CTGTTGATAATGGTCCGCCAGTTGAACACCACCGTCCTCGATATTGTGCCGGATCTTAAAGTTCGCTTTG
ATACCGTTCTTTTGCTTGTCGGCAGTGATATAAACGTTGTCGCTAAAGTAGTTGTACTCCAACTTATGAC
CCAAAATGTTCCCGTCCTCCTTGAAGTCGATTCCCTTGAGTTCTATGCGATTAACGAGGGTGTCGCCCTC
GAACTTGACTTCGGCGCGTGTTTTATAGTTCCCATCATCCTTGAAAAATATGGTTCTTTCTTGGACGTAG
CCTTCAGGCATAGCACTCTTGAAGAAATCGTGCTGTTTCATGTGATCGGGATACCGGGCAAAGCACTGCA
CCCCCCATGACAGTGTTGTAACCAGCGTGGGCCAGGGGACCGGCAGTTTGCCGGTAGTGCAGATAAATTT
AAGGGTCAGCTTACCATAGGTCGCATCTCCCTCTCCTTCCCCAGACACGGAGAACTTATGTCCATTGACA
TCCCCATCAAGCTCCACGAGTATTGGCACGACGCCCGTGAACAGCTCTTCCCCTTTGGACGCCATTTGAG
ACCACAGAGTGGAGCTCATGGCGCGCCTAGGCCTTGACGGCCTTCACTCAATTCGCCCTATAGTGAGTCG
TATTACGTCGCGCTCACTGGCCGTCGTTTTACAACGTCGTGACTGGGAAAACCCTGGCGTTACCCAACTT
AATCGCCTTGCAGCACATCCCCCTTTCGCCAGCTGGCGTAATAGCGAAGAGGCCCGCACCGAAACGCCCT
TCCCAACAGTTGCGCAGCCTGAATGGCGAATGGGAGCGCCCTGTAGCGGCCACTCAACCCTATCTCGGTC
TATTCTTTTGATTTATAAGGGATTTTGCCGATTTCGGCCTATTGGTTAAAAAATGAG
