>Addgene plasmid #137074 | pL0M-S-mTurquoise2-EC18152 | depositor partial sequence | sequence record 264915 | mTurquoise2 DNA synthesis product with 5' and 3' extensions for Golden Gate cloning
CACTCTGTGGTCTCAAATGGCGTCCAAAGGGGAAGAGCTGTTCACGGGCGTCGTGCCAATACTCGTGGAG
CTTGATGGGGATGTCAATGGACATAAGTTCTCCGTGTCTGGGGAAGGAGAGGGAGATGCGACCTATGGTA
AGCTGACCCTTAAATTTATCTGCACTACCGGCAAACTGCCGGTCCCCTGGCCCACGCTGGTTACAACACT
GTCATGGGGGGTGCAGTGCTTTGCCCGGTATCCCGATCACATGAAACAGCACGATTTCTTCAAGAGTGCT
ATGCCTGAAGGCTACGTCCAAGAAAGAACCATATTTTTCAAGGATGATGGGAACTATAAAACACGCGCCG
AAGTCAAGTTCGAGGGCGACACCCTCGTTAATCGCATAGAACTCAAGGGAATCGACTTCAAGGAGGACGG
GAACATTTTGGGTCATAAGTTGGAGTACAACTACTTTAGCGACAACGTTTATATCACTGCCGACAAGCAA
AAGAACGGTATCAAAGCGAACTTTAAGATCCGGCACAATATCGAGGACGGTGGTGTTCAACTGGCGGACC
ATTATCAACAGAACACACCTATCGGCGACGGACCTGTCTTGTTGCCGGATAACCATTACTTGTCAACTCA
ATCGAAGCTTAGTAAGGATCCGAATGAAAAAAGAGATCACATGGTTCTGCTGGAGTTTGTGACCGCGGCA
GGGATAACTTTGGGTATGGACGAGCTGTATAAAGGAGGTTGAGACCACGAAGTG
